Addgene plasmid #108116: BMR1_01g02031-bio-His
Purpose: [Edit] Expresses enzymatically monobiotinylated full-length BMR1_01g02031 ectodomain with no N-linked glycans upon cotransfection with BirA in mammalian cells. Contains a C-terminal rat Cd4 d3+4 tag
Depositing lab: Gavin Wright. Depositing organization: Wellcome Sanger Institute. Publication: A library of recombinant Babesia microti cell surface and secreted proteins for diagnostics discovery and reverse vaccinology. Elton CM, Rodriguez M, Ben Mamoun C, Lobo CA, Wright GJ. Int J Parasitol. 2019 Feb;49(2):115-125. doi: 10.1016/j.ijpara.2018.10.003. Epub 2018 Oct 24. PubMed 30367868.
Backbone
  Vector backbone: pTT3
  Backbone manufacturer: Yves Durocher
  Backbone size w/o insert (bp): 6670
  Modifications to backbone: Addition of CD4, biotinylation sequence, 6xhis tags
  Vector type: Mammalian Expression
Growth in bacteria
  Bacterial resistance: Ampicillin, 100 μg/mL
  Growth temperature: 37°C
  Growth strain: DH5alpha
  Copy number: High Copy
Gene/Insert
  Gene/Insert name: BMR1_01g02031
  Species: B. microti
  Insert size (bp): 4254
  Mutation: all potential N-linked glycosylation sites (N-X-S/T, where X is not proline) were systematically removed by substituting alanine for serine/threonine at these sites.
  Promoter: CMV
  Tag / fusion protein: ratCD4d3+4,biotinylation sequence, 6xHis (C terminal on backbone)
  Cloning method: Restriction Enzyme; 5′ cloning site NotI (not destroyed); 3′ cloning site AscI (not destroyed)
  Sequencing primers: 5′ CMV-F; 3′ EBVori-F (5'-CCACTCAGTGTTGGCAAATG-3')
Resource information
  A portion of this plasmid was derived from a plasmid made by: Made by gene synthesis. pTT3 was obtained from Yves Durocher, National Research Council of Canada
Terms and licenses: Academic/Nonprofit Terms; Industry Terms: Not Available to Industry
How to cite: BMR1_01g02031-bio-His was a gift from Gavin Wright (Addgene plasmid # 108116 ; http://n2t.net/addgene:108116 ; RRID:Addgene_108116)
