[The description below was written by a language model from this plasmid's Addgene catalogue record and pLannotate feature annotations shown in this document.]
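Description:
BMR1_01g02031-bio-His is a mammalian expression plasmid built on the pTT3 backbone, designed for transient production of a secreted, tagged ectodomain from the parasite Babesia microti. It is propagated in E. coli at high copy through a ColE1/pUC-type origin with ampicillin selection (AmpR). It also carries an Epstein-Barr virus oriP fragment, which allows episomal maintenance in mammalian cells that express EBNA1. Short lac promoter/operator and lacI fragments near the bacterial origin appear to be cloning-vector remnants with no stated role.

Expression is driven by the CMV immediate-early enhancer and promoter. These are followed by adenovirus-derived leader and splice elements and a chimeric intron fragment that support efficient mRNA processing; the annotated reverse-strand "PTP" fragment most likely reflects this adenoviral leader region rather than a functional gene. A rabbit β-globin polyadenylation signal terminates the transcript. A mouse immunoglobulin heavy chain signal sequence fragment lies just upstream of the insert, consistent with directing the protein into the secretory pathway. The roughly 4.25 kb synthetic insert sits between retained NotI and AscI sites and falls in the unannotated region of the feature table. It encodes the full-length BMR1_01g02031 ectodomain, with every potential N-linked glycosylation sequon removed by replacing the serine or threonine with alanine.

The insert is fused at its C terminus to rat Cd4 domains 3+4, a biotinylation sequence and a 6xHis tag; only the Cd4 portion is annotated. Cotransfection with BirA yields enzymatically monobiotinylated protein, suitable for streptavidin capture, while the His tag permits purification. The plasmid belongs to a library of recombinant B. microti surface and secreted proteins made for diagnostics discovery and reverse vaccinology.
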