Features (pLannotate 1.2.2; 17 found; start..end, strand, type, name):
      7..386     +  enhancer       CMV enhancer: human cytomegalovirus immediate early enhancer
    388..587     +  promoter       CMV promoter: human cytomegalovirus (CMV) immediate early promoter
    655..693     +  misc_feature   Ad SA (fragment): adenovirus major late transcript splice acceptor (Friedrich and Soriano, 1991)
    726..935     -  CDS            PTP (fragment): TERM_ADE02 - Experimental evidence at protein level: Swiss-Prot protein existence level 1. Protein covalently bound to the viral DNA that acts as a primer for viral genomic replication by DNA strand displacement. Assembles on the viral origin of replication in an initiation complex with viral polymerase, DBP, host NFIA and host POU2F1/OCT1. During initiation, the polymerase covalently couples the first dCTP with Ser- 580 of pTP. The terminal protein stimulates the template activity over 20 fold compared to protein-free templates. Neo-synthesized viral genomes are linked to two preterminal prot
    966..1055    +  intron         chimeric intron (fragment): chimera between introns from adenovirus and immunoglobulin heavy chain genes
   1074..1120    +  CDS            IgH signal sequence (fragment): signal sequence from the mouse immunoglobulin heavy chain variable region
   5415..5996    +  CDS            Cd4 (fragment): CD4_RAT - Experimental evidence at protein level: Swiss-Prot protein existence level 1. Integral membrane glycoprotein that plays an essential role in the immune response and serves multiple functions in responses against both external and internal offenses. In T-cells, functions primarily as a coreceptor for MHC class II molecule:peptide complex. The antigens presented by class II peptides are derived from extracellular proteins while class I peptides are derived from cytosolic proteins. Interacts simultaneously with the T-cell receptor (TCR) and the MHC class II presented by antigen presenti
   6156..6211    +  polyA_signal   β-globin poly(A) signal: rabbit β-globin polyadenylation signal (Gil and Proudfoot, 1987)
   6725..8406    -  rep_origin     oriP (fragment): Epstein-Barr virus oriP replication origin (Yates et al., 2000)
   8533..8637    +  promoter       AmpR promoter: bla
   8638..9498    +  CDS            AmpR: β-lactamase; bla; confers resistance to ampicillin, carbenicillin, and related antibiotics
   9669..10257   +  rep_origin     ori: high-copy-number ColE1/pMB1/pBR322/pUC origin of replication
  10440..10532   +  CDS            lacI (fragment): lac repressor; lacI; The lac repressor binds to the lac operator to inhibit transcription in E. coli. This inhibition can be relieved by adding lactose or isopropyl-β-D-thiogalactopyranoside (IPTG).
  10545..10566   +  protein_bind   CAP binding site: CAP binding activates transcription in the presence of cAMP. E. coli catabolite activator protein
  10581..10611   +  promoter       lac promoter: promoter for the E. coli lac operon
  10615..10637   +  protein_bind   lac operator (fragment): The lac repressor binds to the lac operator to inhibit transcription in E. coli. This inhibition can be relieved by adding lactose or isopropyl-β-D-thiogalactopyranoside (IPTG). lac repressor encoded by lacI
  10731..10756   -  CDS            bla(M) (fragment): β-lactamase lacking the signal sequence; bla(M); allows cytosolic expression of β-lactamase
>Addgene plasmid #108116 | BMR1_01g02031-bio-His | addgene full sequence | sequence record 213134 | Addgene NGS Result
CATGTTGACATTGATTATTGACTAGTTATTAATAGTAATCAATTACGGGGTCATTAGTTCATAGCCCATA
TATGGAGTTCCGCGTTACATAACTTACGGTAAATGGCCCGCCTGGCTGACCGCCCAACGACCCCCGCCCA
TTGACGTCAATAATGACGTATGTTCCCATAGTAACGCCAATAGGGACTTTCCATTGACGTCAATGGGTGG
AGTATTTACGGTAAACTGCCCACTTGGCAGTACATCAAGTGTATCATATGCCAAGTCCGCCCCCTATTGA
CGTCAATGACGGTAAATGGCCCGCCTGGCATTATGCCCAGTACATGACCTTACGGGACTTTCCTACTTGG
CAGTACATCTACGTATTAGTCATCGCTATTACCATGGTGATGCGGTTTTGGCAGTACACCAATGGGCGTG
GATAGCGGTTTGACTCACGGGGATTTCCAAGTCTCCACCCCATTGACGTCAATGGGAGTTTGTTTTGGCA
CCAAAATCAACGGGACTTTCCAAAATGTCGTAATAACCCCGCCCCGTTGACGCAAATGGGCGGTAGGCGT
GTACGGTGGGAGGTCTATATAAGCAGAGCTCGTTTAGTGAACCGTCAGATCCTCACTCTCTTCCGCATCG
CTGTCTGCGAGGGCCAGCTGTTGGGCTCGCGGTTGAGGACAAACTCTTCGCGGTCTTTCCAGTACTCTTG
GATCGGAAACCCGTCGGCCTCCGAACGGTACTCCGCCACCGAGGGACCTGAGCGAGTCCGCATCGACCGG
ATCGGAAAACCTCTCGAGAAAGGCGTCTAACCAGTCACAGTCGCAAGGTAGGCTGAGCACCGTGGCGGGC
GGCAGCGGGTGGCGGTCGGGGTTGTTTCTGGCGGAGGTGCTGCTGATGATGTAATTAAAGTAGGCGGTCT
TGAGACGGCGGATGGTCGAGGTGAGGTGTGGCAGGCTTGAGATCCAGCTGTTGGGGTGAGTACTCCCTCT
CAAAAGCGGGCATTACTTCTGCGCTAAGATTGTCAGTTTCCAAAAACGAGGAGGATTTGATATTCACCTG
GCCCGATCTGGCCATACACTTGAGTGACAATGACATCCACTTTGCCTTTCTCTCCACAGGTGTCCACTCC
CAGGTCCAAGTTTGCCACCATGGAGTTTCAGACCCAGGTACTCATGTCCCTGCTGCTCTGCATGTCTGGT
GCGGCCGCCAAGAAAGGCGTGCTGAACAGATTCGGCAGCCCCGACAGCCCCAACTTCCAGTACCCCTTCT
ACGCCAGCTTCCTGAGCCTGCGGAACGACGCCAGCACCATCCCCCTGACCCCCAGCAAGGACGAGCTGAA
GAAGCTGCACAACAAGCTGATCAAGCTGGACGTGTACAACCCCATCAGCAAGATCATCCCCAAGAACGTG
GCCCTGAGCGTGGAAGAGAAGTACGAGGGCCGGATCTACAACGTGAACATTGCCATGGAAATGTACTTCA
CCCCCGACGAAGTGAACAAGGCCAAGGACAAGCAGCTCGAGTACTACAACATCATCAACAACAAACTGAA
GGCCCGGTGCAACAGCGCCTACGACACCGCCATCGAGAAGAAAGCCGAGTGGATCATGAAGTGGGGGATG
AACAAGTACCACTTCTTCAAGAGCATCAAAGTGAAAGAGAACGGCGATATCATCATCAGCCTGGAACCCC
TGGAAGTCAACGACATCGACAAGATCCACAACATGGACATCCGGGACAATGAGGCCCTGATCCTGCTGGT
CAAGGTGGACAACGTGGCAGAGGATAAGCAGCCTGAGCAGCTGGTGTCCAACGGCAAGGTGCAGAACATC
GAGCACAGCGAGAAGCCCGACATCAGCAGCATCGACCACACCAACGTGGACAGCCAGAACCTGTACAATC
TGCTGCAGGAAATCGACGTCCCCAGCGGCAACAGCATCCCCGTGCCCGTGAAGATCTACTTCCCCGTGAA
AATCAAGTCCAGCGACGTGAAGTGGATGTGCTTCAATATGGTCATCTTCTACGGCGACAACGAGCTGGAC
CACCTGAGCACCCTGACCTACCCCGACGTGGCCGTGAATGTGCGGAAGAAACTGTTCAAGCGGCTGACCA
AGATCGGCATCATCTCCAAGCTGTCCAAGAGCTTCGAGTTCACACTGAACCTGCTGCTGAAGTGGTTTTA
CGGCAACTTTGCCTACGATATCGCCAACCTGGCCAAGAAGAACCCCCTGATCACCGTGCGGAGCCACCTG
ATTCACAAACTGCACGCCAACACCAACATCAAGGACTACATCAAGTCTATGAACCACGACAACAAAGCCA
TCATCGAGGTGTCCCTGATCGACAACTACAATTACATGGAATTCAACGCCGACTTCTCCATCCCCAGATA
CGGCTCCCAGTTCGAGACACCCGAGGGCAAGACCATCCATGACGCCATCGTGGCCATTGAGCACCAGGAC
GGCAACAAGATCACCCTGAGCATCAGATACCTCATCAAGACCAACGATGCCCACGTGTGGTTCATGTACA
TCACCGAGATGTACCTGACCAATGACGACCTGAAAAAGATCGGGGACACCAAAGAAGTGAATCAGAACGT
CCTGGACGTCATCCAGGAAAAACTGCTGAAACGGGCCCAGAATATTGCCACAATCCCCAACGTGCCCGAG
TGGTTCGCCGTGATCAGCAAAGTGGCTATCGCCCTGACCGCCGGCAACTACGCCAAGGGCACCATGTACT
TTGACTTTGAGCACAAGATCTCCAATATCATGATCGAGAATATCGCCGAGAAGGCCCTGCCCAATTTCGA
CACCTTCACCAGCTACGTGCGGAATTACGCCTGCAAAAACGGCGCCATTGCCAACTTCGCCATTAACAAG
GATGTGAAGCCCAACCTGCCTACCGCCTCCTTTACCCTGAAGCCCTCCAACTACGACTTCGATGTGAACA
CAGTGCCTGTGATGATCGTGCCCAAGATCAACGAGCCTAGCCCCTTTATCATCAAGCCCCCTGCCCCTCT
GCCCATCGTGAAGGACAACGACGAGCCCGGCATCAACACCCCCAACAGCGGCAGCGAGACAACCCCCTCC
GCCACCCCTAGCAGCACCAGCGACACCACCTACAACAGCCCCGCCACCGACGAGGCCAATACCGCCAAGG
ATGACGACGAGAACGACAACCTGCAGGTCAACCCCGCCGAAAAGCTGGAACCTAGCGACAATGGCAACAA
TCTGGCCGACAACCAGAATCCCAGACCCGAGACAGACAACACCGCCGACGGCAGCAATACCCCTAACCCC
GAACTGAAGAACGACCCCAACTCCCCCGATAACAACGCCGCCAGGACCGACAATCCTCTGGAAAGCACCA
AGTCCGACACCGATGACGAGCAGGAAAAGGTCCCCAAGCTGCAGATCACAGAGAAGCCTAAAGAGCCAAT
CGCCCCCACCGTGGTCACCGGCCTGATCCAGGGCATTAAGCTGGGCAAAGACAAGGTGGCACTGACCATG
CCCTCCATCGAGGCTCTGATCAATGACCTGCCTTCCAAGGACTCCGAGTTCGTGCTCAACATCGATAACA
TCGGCCTGGACACACACACCGGCCAGATGTGGCGGAGAGCCCTGATTGAGACAGGCCACATCGGCGAAGA
GGACGACGTGGTGGAATTCCTGAGAAGCCACAAGTTCAACATCCAGATGACCCTGTACCTGCTCCGCAAG
ATCTATGGCGACCTGGCCCGGGACAGCTACACCTCTTACAAGCTGTTCTACGATACCTCCAACATCCCTA
AGGACGTCGTGCTGAGCGGAGATGTGGACAAGATTAAGGACATCTACAGCAAGAATGTGGGCGTGCAGAT
TACCCGGATCCCCCCACTGATTAAGAGCACCTCCCCAAACTTCATCATCCCTGACGTGATCCTGTCTCTG
ACCACCCACGATCTGATCAGCCGGCTGCAGCTGATGTTCTCCAAGTGGCTGGATGGCAGCAAGAGCGAGG
ATGAGGTGGAAAAGGACGTGCACCTGGCTATCATCTGCAGCGCCTCTGCCATCTTCGTGCAGAATTGGAT
GGACATTCAGATCGACCAGGGCTATGAGCTGATCGGCGACGACCCCGCCTGGCTGCGGCTGTTCAGCGTG
ATGAAGAATCTGCCTAAGAACCTGGCAAAGTCCCCTGCCACAAAGATCTGCAAGAAGTACATCAGCGGAG
CCGGCAGCATCCTGTCCAGAGGCACCCAGGGCCTGATTGCCGAGAACAAGCCCAAAAGCCTGATCGGAAG
CCTGGGCAACACCCTGGGAATCAACATGGCCAATTCCCTGGAAATCGCCAATAGCATCCAGGTGTACATC
GGATGGATGATTAAGTCCGAGACTAAGCACATCGAGTACCACAGCCTGTCCATCTGTATCATCCTGCATG
TGCTGAATGCCTTTCACAAGTGCTTCAGCCTCGAAAACAACGCTGACTACCAGATCTACACCGCCCAGCT
GCTGTTCATGGACACCAGCAACATCCTGGACCATATCGCTACCAGCGGCTCCGTGCTGTCCACCCTGTCT
ATCCCATCCAAGATCTGTACCAAGGATAGCAACGATATCAAGGATATCTTCGAGAAAAACCTGTTCCCTC
TGATCTCCACCAAGGGCCACGACATGCTGATTAACACCTACCATAATGTGGCCGACGCCGACAAGAATAG
CCTGAAGCAGACCTCTGACGAAGCCCAGGACGAGGACGCCTCCCAGAGCCAGCAGGAGATCCTGAATATG
CTGCAGTTCGACTCCTACGAGCCCTACAGCTGGGTGGAAGAACCTTCCGACCCCGTGTTTATGGAGTATA
TTCAGAACCTCCAGTTCAAAGAGGAATCCGTCCCTAGCTTCATCGAACAGCTGTACACAGACATCAAGCA
CGAAAAGAATGAGCTGCTCCTGAACATCAAACTCCAGTTTCGGGTGGAACCCGCCGATGAGAACGATGAA
CTGATTGTGCTCAATACTGCCCTGCATCTGCACCCCCGGGAAATCCACACCGTGACCAACAATGACGCCC
ACACACTGTGGAAGATTCTGCTCCACCGGTTCAAGAAACGGCTGATGCAGTTCACCAAAAAGTACACCCC
TGAGACTCTGAACGCCCATACCCAGATCATCGACGGCGAGAAAGTGACCAAGCTCCACATGATCCACGGG
GCCATGGACGTGCCCATCTACGAGTGGCTCGTGAACGTGATGGACAGCGCCCTGATGGACGGGTACTATT
TTCAAGTGCTGCACAGAGAGCTGCCCCACATCCTGCCAAACAACTGGCTGGAACAGGTCCTGAAACACGG
CATGATCGTCCAGCTGATTGACCCTTGCCAGTACCACCTCATTAACGACGGCCACAGCACAAACCTGGCT
GGCAAATGGCTGTACGAACTGGACAAGCTGGCCATCCATGGGACAGGCGCGCCGTCGACCTCCATCACGG
CCTATAAGAGTGAGGGGGAGTCAGCGGAGTTCTCCTTCCCACTCAACCTTGGAGAGGAAAGCCTGCAGGG
AGAGTTGAGATGGAAGGCAGAGAAGGCTCCTTCTTCCCAGTCCTGGATCACCTTCTCCCTAAAGAACCAA
AAGGTGTCTGTGCAGAAGTCTACTAGCAACCCCAAGTTCCAGCTGTCCGAAACGCTCCCACTCACCCTTC
AGATACCCCAGGTCTCCCTTCAGTTTGCTGGTTCTGGCAACCTGACCCTGACTCTGGACAGAGGGATACT
GTATCAGGAAGTGAACCTGGTGGTGATGAAAGTGACTCAGCCCGACAGCAACACTTTGACCTGTGAGGTG
ATGGGACCCACCTCACCCAAGATGAGACTGATCTTGAAGCAGGAGAATCAGGAGGCCAGGGTCTCCAGGC
AGGAGAAAGTGATTCAAGTGCAGGCCCCTGAAGCAGGGGTGTGGCAATGTCTACTGAGTGAAGGTGAAGA
GGTCAAGATGGACTCCAAGATCCAGGTTTTATCCAAAGGGTTGAATTCCGGCAGCCTGCACCACATCCTG
GACGCCCAGAAGATGCTGTGGAACCACAGGGACAGGAACCTGCCTCCTCTGGCCCCTCTGGGCCCCCACC
ACCATCACCACCATTGAGTCTAGACACGTGATTAATTAAGGATCCCCCGACCTCGACCTCTGGCTAATAA
AGGAAATTTATTTTCATTGCAATAGTGTGTTGGAATTTTTTGTGTCTCTCACTCGGAAGGACATATGGGA
GGGCAAATCATTTGGTCGAGATCCCTCGGAGATCTCTAGCTAGAGGATCGATCCCCGCCCCGGACGAACT
AAACCTGACTACGACATCTCTGCCCCTTCTTCGCGGGGCAGTGCATGTAATCCCTTCAGTTGGTTGGTAC
AACTTGCCAACTGGGCCCTGTTCCACATGTGACACGGGGGGGGACCAAACACAAAGGGGTTCTCTGACTG
TAGTTGACATCCTTATAAATGGATGTGCACATTTGCCAACACTGAGTGGCTTTCATCCTGGAGCAGACTT
TGCAGTCTGTGGACTGCAACACAACATTGCCTTTATGTGTAACTCTTGGCTGAAGCTCTTACACCAATGC
TGGGGGACATGTACCTCCCAGGGGCCCAGGAAGACTACGGGAGGCTACACCAACGTCAATCAGAGGGGCC
TGTGTAGCTACCGATAAGCGGACCCTCAAGAGGGCATTAGCAATAGTGTTTATAAGGCCCCCTTGTTAAC
CCTAAACGGGTAGCATATGCTTCCCGGGTAGTAGTATATACTATCCAGACTAACCCTAATTCAATAGCAT
ATGTTACCCAACGGGAAGCATATGCTATCGAATTAGGGTTAGTAAAAGGGTCCTAAGGAACAGCGATATC
TCCCACCCCATGAGCTGTCACGGTTTTATTTACATGGGGTCAGGATTCCACGAGGGTAGTGAACCATTTT
AGTCACAAGGGCAGTGGCTGAAGATCAAGGAGCGGGCAGTGAACTCTCCTGAATCTTCGCCTGCTTCTTC
ATTCTCCTTCGTTTAGCTAATAGAATAACTGCTGAGTTGTGAACAGTAAGGTGTATGTGAGGTGCTCGAA
AACAAGGTTTCAGGTGACGCCCCCAGAATAAAATTTGGACGGGGGGTTCAGTGGTGGCATTGTGCTATGA
CACCAATATAACCCTCACAAACCCCTTGGGCAATAAATACTAGTGTAGGAATGAAACATTCTGAATATCT
TTAACAATAGAAATCCATGGGGTGGGGACAAGCCGTAAAGACTGGATGTCCATCTCACACGAATTTATGG
CTATGGGCAACACATAATCCTAGTGCAATATGATACTGGGGTTATTAAGATGTGTCCCAGGCAGGGACCA
AGACAGGTGAACCATGTTGTTACACTCTATTTGTAACAAGGGGAAAGAGAGTGGACGCCGACAGCAGCGG
ACTCCACTGGTTGTCTCTAACACCCCCGAAAATTAAACGGGGCTCCACGCCAATGGGGCCCATAAACAAA
GACAAGTGGCCACTCTTTTTTTTGAAATTGTGGAGTGGGGGCACGCGTCAGCCCCCACACGCCGCCCTGC
GGTTTTGGACTGTAAAATAAGGGTGTAATAACTTGGCTGATTGTAACCCCGCTAACCACTGCGGTCAAAC
CACTTGCCCACAAAACCACTAATGGCACCCCGGGGAATACCTGCATAAGTAGGTGGGCGGGCCAAGATAG
GGGCGCGATTGCTGCGATCTGGAGGACAAATTACACACACTTGCGCCTGAGCGCCAAGCACAGGGTTGTT
GGTCCTCATATTCACGAGGTCGCTGAGAGCACGGTGGGCTAATGTTGCCATGGGTAGCATATACTACCCA
AATATCTGGATAGCATATGCTATCCTAATCTATATCTGGGTAGCATAGGCTATCCTAATCTATATCTGGG
TAGCATATGCTATCCTAATCTATATCTGGGTAGTATATGCTATCCTAATTTATATCTGGGTAGCATAGGC
TATCCTAATCTATATCTGGGTAGCATATGCTATCCTAATCTATATCTGGGTAGTATATGCTATCCTAATC
TGTATCCGGGTAGCATATGCTATCCTAATAGAGATTAGGGTAGTATATGCTATCCTAATTTATATCTGGG
TAGCATATACTACCCAAATATCTGGATAGCATATGCTATCCTAATCTATATCTGGGTAGCATATGCTATC
CTAATCTATATCTGGGTAGCATAGGCTATCCTAATCTATATCTGGGTAGCATATGCTATCCTAATCTATA
TCTGGGTAGTATATGCTATCCTAATTTATATCTGGGTAGCATAGGCTATCCTAATCTATATCTGGGTAGC
ATATGCTATCCTAATCTATATCTGGGTAGTATATGCTATCCTAATCTGTATCCGGGTAGCATATGCTATC
CTCATGATAAGCTGTCAAACATGAGAATTTTCTTGAAGACGAAAGGGCCTCGTGATACGCCTATTTTTAT
AGGTTAATGTCATGATAATAATGGTTTCTTAGACGTCAGGTGGCACTTTTCGGGGAAATGTGCGCGGAAC
CCCTATTTGTTTATTTTTCTAAATACATTCAAATATGTATCCGCTCATGAGACAATAACCCTGATAAATG
CTTCAATAATATTGAAAAAGGAAGAGTATGAGTATTCAACATTTCCGTGTCGCCCTTATTCCCTTTTTTG
CGGCATTTTGCCTTCCTGTTTTTGCTCACCCAGAAACGCTGGTGAAAGTAAAAGATGCTGAAGATCAGTT
GGGTGCACGAGTGGGTTACATCGAACTGGATCTCAACAGCGGTAAGATCCTTGAGAGTTTTCGCCCCGAA
GAACGTTTTCCAATGATGAGCACTTTTAAAGTTCTGCTATGTGGCGCGGTATTATCCCGTGTTGACGCCG
GGCAAGAGCAACTCGGTCGCCGCATACACTATTCTCAGAATGACTTGGTTGAGTACTCACCAGTCACAGA
AAAGCATCTTACGGATGGCATGACAGTAAGAGAATTATGCAGTGCTGCCATAACCATGAGTGATAACACT
GCGGCCAACTTACTTCTGACAACGATCGGAGGACCGAAGGAGCTAACCGCTTTTTTGCACAACATGGGGG
ATCATGTAACTCGCCTTGATCGTTGGGAACCGGAGCTGAATGAAGCCATACCAAACGACGAGCGTGACAC
CACGATGCCTGCAGCAATGGCAACAACGTTGCGCAAACTATTAACTGGCGAACTACTTACTCTAGCTTCC
CGGCAACAATTAATAGACTGGATGGAGGCGGATAAAGTTGCAGGACCACTTCTGCGCTCGGCCCTTCCGG
CTGGCTGGTTTATTGCTGATAAATCTGGAGCCGGTGAGCGTGGGTCTCGCGGTATCATTGCAGCACTGGG
GCCAGATGGTAAGCCCTCCCGTATCGTAGTTATCTACACGACGGGGAGTCAGGCAACTATGGATGAACGA
AATAGACAGATCGCTGAGATAGGTGCCTCACTGATTAAGCATTGGTAACTGTCAGACCAAGTTTACTCAT
ATATACTTTAGATTGATTTAAAACTTCATTTTTAATTTAAAAGGATCTAGGTGAAGATCCTTTTTGATAA
TCTCATGACCAAAATCCCTTAACGTGAGTTTTCGTTCCACTGAGCGTCAGACCCCGTAGAAAAGATCAAA
GGATCTTCTTGAGATCCTTTTTTTCTGCGCGTAATCTGCTGCTTGCAAACAAAAAAACCACCGCTACCAG
CGGTGGTTTGTTTGCCGGATCAAGAGCTACCAACTCTTTTTCCGAAGGTAACTGGCTTCAGCAGAGCGCA
GATACCAAATACTGTTCTTCTAGTGTAGCCGTAGTTAGGCCACCACTTCAAGAACTCTGTAGCACCGCCT
ACATACCTCGCTCTGCTAATCCTGTTACCAGTGGCTGCTGCCAGTGGCGATAAGTCGTGTCTTACCGGGT
TGGACTCAAGACGATAGTTACCGGATAAGGCGCAGCGGTCGGGCTGAACGGGGGGTTCGTGCACACAGCC
CAGCTTGGAGCGAACGACCTACACCGAACTGAGATACCTACAGCGTGAGCTATGAGAAAGCGCCACGCTT
CCCGAAGGGAGAAAGGCGGACAGGTATCCGGTAAGCGGCAGGGTCGGAACAGGAGAGCGCACGAGGGAGC
TTCCAGGGGGAAACGCCTGGTATCTTTATAGTCCTGTCGGGTTTCGCCACCTCTGACTTGAGCGTCGATT
TTTGTGATGCTCGTCAGGGGGGCGGAGCCTATGGAAAAACGCCAGCAACGCGGCCTTTTTACGGTTCCTG
GCCTTTTGCTGGCCTTTTGCTCACATGTTCTTTCCTGCGTTATCCCCTGATTCTGTGGATAACCGTATTA
CCGCCTTTGAGTGAGCTGATACCGCTCGCCGCAGCCGAACGACCGAGCGCAGCGAGTCAGTGAGCGAGGA
AGCGGAAGAGCGCCCAATACGCAAACCGCCTCTCCCCGCGCGTTGGCCGATTCATTAATGCAGCTGGCAC
GACAGGTTTCCCGACTGGAAAGCGGGCAGTGAGCGCAACGCAATTAATGTGAGTTAGCTCACTCATTAGG
CACCCCAGGCTTTACACTTTATGCTTCCGGCTCGTATGTTGTGTGGAATTGTGAGCGGATAACAATTTCA
CACAGGAAACAGCTATGACCATGATTACGCCAAGCTCTAGCTAGAGGTCGACCAATTCTCATGTTTGACA
GCTTATCATCGCAGATCCGGGCAACGTTGTTGCCATTGCTGCAGGCGCAGAACTGGTAGGTATGGAAGAT
CTATACATTGAATCAATATTGGCAATTAGCCATATTAGTCATTGGTTATATAGCATAAATCAATATTGGC
TATTGGCCATTGCATACGTTGTATCTATATCATAATATGTACATTTATATTGGCTCATGTCCAATATGAC
CGC
